Addgene plasmid #48186: Myc-CICf_W37A
Purpose: Expresses W37A mutated Cic
Depositing lab: Huda Zoghbi. Depositing organization: Baylor College of Medicine. Publication: Structural basis of protein complex formation and reconfiguration by polyglutamine disease protein Ataxin-1 and Capicua. Kim E, Lu HC, Zoghbi HY, Song JJ. Genes Dev. 2013 Mar 15;27(6):590-5. doi: 10.1101/gad.212068.112. PubMed 23512657.
Backbone
  Vector backbone: pCMV-Myc
  Backbone manufacturer: Clontech
  Backbone size w/o insert (bp): 3783
  Vector type: Mammalian Expression
Growth in bacteria
  Bacterial resistance: Ampicillin, 100 μg/mL
  Growth temperature: 37°C
  Growth strain: DH10B
  Copy number: High Copy
Gene/Insert
  Gene/Insert name: Capicua (alt name: Cic)
  Species: M. musculus (mouse)
  Insert size (bp): 4828
  Entrez Gene: Cic (a.k.a. 1200010B10Rik, mKIAA0306)
  Promoter: CMV
  Cloning method: Unknown
  Sequencing primers: 5′ CMV; 3′ EBV
Terms and licenses: Academic/Nonprofit Terms; Industry Terms: Not Available to Industry
How to cite: Myc-CICf_W37A was a gift from Huda Zoghbi (Addgene plasmid # 48186 ; http://n2t.net/addgene:48186 ; RRID:Addgene_48186)
