[The description below was written by a language model from this plasmid's Addgene catalogue record and pLannotate feature annotations shown in this document.]
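Description:
Myc-CICf_W37A is a mammalian expression plasmid built on the pCMV-Myc backbone and carries mouse Capicua (Cic) with a W37A point mutation. The annotated sequence is 8,611 nt, consistent with the roughly 3.8 kb backbone plus an insert of about 4.8 kb. It is propagated in E. coli through a high-copy ColE1/pUC-type origin and selected with ampicillin via the β-lactamase gene and its own promoter. The backbone also retains non-functional cloning remnants (fragments of lacZα, lacI, rop and bom, and a lac promoter/operator region). No mammalian selection marker is annotated, which suits the plasmid to transient transfection.

The expression cassette consists of the human cytomegalovirus immediate-early enhancer and promoter, followed by a modified SV40 intron with splice donor and acceptor sites that aids transcript processing, then the Cic open reading frame and an SV40 polyadenylation signal. The automated annotation labels the coding sequence by similarity to human CIC, but the catalogue entry gives the insert species as mouse. The Myc epitope tag implied by the plasmid name and backbone is not separately annotated in the feature table; in this backbone it would normally sit at the N terminus of the insert, allowing detection or immunoprecipitation with anti-Myc antibodies.

CIC is a transcriptional repressor that acts together with ATXN1 and ATXN1L in brain development. The associated work concerns the structural basis of complex formation between Ataxin-1 and Capicua, so the W37A substitution is presumably meant to test the contribution of that residue to the interaction. The record itself states only that the plasmid expresses W37A-mutated Cic.
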