Features (pLannotate 1.2.2; 16 found; start..end, strand, type, name):
      8..28      -  misc_feature   MCS (fragment): pUC18/19 multiple cloning site
     27..330     +  enhancer       CMV enhancer: human cytomegalovirus immediate early enhancer
    331..534     +  promoter       CMV promoter: human cytomegalovirus (CMV) immediate early promoter
    672..768     +  intron         SV40 intron: modified SV40 intron with splice donor and acceptor sites
    901..5718    +  CDS            CIC: CIC_HUMAN - Also known as KIAA0306. Experimental evidence at protein level: Swiss-Prot protein existence level 1. Transcriptional repressor which plays a role in development of the central nervous system (CNS). In concert with ATXN1 and ATXN1L, involved in brain development. From Homo sapiens (Human).
   5750..5884    -  polyA_signal   SV40 poly(A) signal: SV40 polyadenylation signal
   6019..6035    -  protein_bind   lac operator: The lac repressor binds to the lac operator to inhibit transcription in E. coli. This inhibition can be relieved by adding lactose or isopropyl-β-D-thiogalactopyranoside (IPTG). lac repressor encoded by lacI
   6043..6073    -  promoter       lac promoter: promoter for the E. coli lac operon
   6088..6109    -  protein_bind   CAP binding site: CAP binding activates transcription in the presence of cAMP. E. coli catabolite activator protein
   6122..6214    -  CDS            lacI (fragment): lac repressor; lacI; The lac repressor binds to the lac operator to inhibit transcription in E. coli. This inhibition can be relieved by adding lactose or isopropyl-β-D-thiogalactopyranoside (IPTG).
   6397..6985    -  rep_origin     ori: high-copy-number ColE1/pMB1/pBR322/pUC origin of replication
   7156..8016    -  CDS            AmpR: β-lactamase; bla; confers resistance to ampicillin, carbenicillin, and related antibiotics
   8017..8121    -  promoter       AmpR promoter: bla
   8216..8251    +  CDS            rop (fragment): Rop protein, which maintains plasmids at low copy number; rop
   8353..8452    +  misc_feature   bom (fragment): basis of mobility region from pBR322
   8458..2       -  CDS            lacZα (fragment) (across the origin): LacZα fragment of β-galactosidase; lacZ fragment
>Addgene plasmid #48186 | Myc-CICf_W37A | depositor full sequence | sequence record 69305 | Myc-CICf_W37A sequence 8611 bps
GAGTTCGAGCTTGCATGCCTGCAGGTCGTTACATAACTTACGGTAAATGGCCCGCCTGGCTGACCGCCCA
ACGACCCCCGCCCATTGACGTCAATAATGACGTATGTTCCCATAGTAACGCCAATAGGGACTTTCCATTG
ACGTCAATGGGTGGAGTATTTACGGTAAACTGCCCACTTGGCAGTACATCAAGTGTATCATATGCCAAGT
ACGCCCCCTATTGACGTCAATGACGGTAAATGGCCCGCCTGGCATTATGCCCAGTACATGACCTTATGGG
ACTTTCCTACTTGGCAGTACATCTACGTATTAGTCATCGCTATTACCATGGTGATGCGGTTTTGGCAGTA
CATCAATGGGCGTGGATAGCGGTTTGACTCACGGGGATTTCCAAGTCTCCACCCCATTGACGTCAATGGG
AGTTTGTTTTGGCACCAAAATCAACGGGACTTTCCAAAATGTCGTAACAACTCCGCCCCATTGACGCAAA
TGGGCGGTAGGCGTGTACGGTGGGAGGTCTATATAAGCAGAGCTCGTTTAGTGAACCGTCAGATCGCCTG
GAGACGCCATCCACGCTGTTTTGACCTCCATAGAAGACACCGGGACCGATCCAGCCTCCGGACTCTAGAG
GATCCGGTACTAGAGGAACTGAAAAACCAGAAAGTTAACTGGTAAGTTTAGTCTTTTTGTCTTTTATTTC
AGGTCCCGGATCCGGTGGTGGTGCAAATCAAAGAACTGCTCCTCAGTGGATGTTGCCTTTACTTCTAGGC
CTGTACGGAAGTGTTACTTCTGCTCTAAAAGCTGCGGAATTGTACCCGCGGGCCCACCATGGCATCAATG
CAGAAGCTGATCTCAGAGGAGGACCTGCTTATGGCCATGGAGGCCCGAATTCGGTCGACCATGTACTCGG
CCCACAGGCCCCTGATACCCGCGTCTGGCGCGGCCTCTCGTGGCCTCGGCATGTTCGTGTGGACAAATGT
CGAACCTCGTTCTGTGGCTGTGTTCCCCGCGCACTCCTTAGTCCCCTTCCTGGCACCCAGCCAGCCCGAC
CCCTCTGTGCAGCCTAGTGAGGCCCAGCAACCTGCCAGCCACCCTGTGGCCTCCAACCAGAGCAAAGAAC
CTGCTGAGTCTGCTGCTGTTGCTCATGAGCAGCCACCAGGAGGGACGGGGGGTGCTGACCCTGGACGGCC
CCCTGGAGCAGTGTGCCCTGAGAGCCCAGGGCCTGGACCTCCACTTACTTTGGGTGGTGTGGATCCTGGT
AAAAGTCTCCCCCCCACCACTGAGGAGGAGGCTCCTGGCCCTCCAGGAGAGCCCCGGCTGGACAGTGAGA
CCGAGAGTGATCATGATGATGCCTTCCTCTCCATCATGTCTCCTGAGATTCAGTTGCCTCTGCCACCTGG
AAAGCGCCGCACCCAGTCTCTGAGTGCCTTGCCCAAGGAACGAGACTCATCTTCTGAAAAGGATGGACGA
AGTCCTAACAAGCGGGAGAAGGACCATATTCGTCGGCCCATGAATGCCTTCATGATCTTCAGCAAGCGGC
ACCGGGCCTTGGTCCACCAGCGGCACCCCAACCAGGACAACCGGACTGTCAGCAAGATCCTGGGCGAGTG
GTGGTACGCCCTGGGGCCCAAAGAGAAGCAGAAATACCACGACCTGGCCTTCCAGGTGAAAGAGGCCCAC
TTCAAGGCCCACCCAGATTGGAAATGGTGCAACAAGGACCGAAAGAAGTCCAGCTCAGAGGCCAAGCCTG
CGAGCCTGGGTCTGGCAGGAGGGCACAAGGAGACGCGGGAACGGAGCATGTCGGAGACGGGAACTGCTGC
TGCCCCTGGGGTGTCTTCTGAGCTCCTGTCTGTTGCTGCCCAGACACTTTTGAGCTCGGACACCAAGGTT
CCAGGGAGTGGCCCCTGTGGAGCAGAACGGCTACACGCAGTTGGGGCACCTGGCTCAGCCCGACCCAGAG
CCTTCTCCCACAGTGGGGTGCACAGTCTTGATGGTGGGGAAGTAGACAGCCAAGCACTTCAAGAACTGAC
CCAGATGGTTTCTGGCCCCGCATCATACTCCGGCCCAAAGCCTTCCCCCCAGTATGGTGCTCCAGGATCT
TTTGCAGCTCCTGGTGAAGGAGGTACCTTGGCCACTAGTGGGCGGCCTCCACTGTTGCCCTCCCGAGCCT
CTCGTTCCCAGCGTGCAGCCAGTGAGGACATGACCAGTGATGAGGAGCGGATGGTCATCTGTGAGGAAGA
AGGGGATGATGATGTCATTGCTGATGACAGCTTTGGCACCACCGACATTGATCTCAAGTGCAAGGAACGA
GTGACTGACAGTGAAAGTGGAGACAGCTCTGGGGAGGACCCAGAGGGTAACAAGGGCTTTGGCCGTAAGG
TGTTCTCACCTGTCATCCGCTCCTCCTTTACCCATTGCCGTCCAACCCTGGACCCTGAGCCTCCAGGGCC
CCCGGATCCACCTGCAGCCTTCAGCAAAGGCTACGGTCCCACCCCATCATCCTCCTCTTCACCTGCTTCC
ACCTCAGTCTCAGTCTCCACCTCCTTTTCACTGGGCTCTGGAACCTTTAAGACCCAGGAGTCTGGTCAGG
GCAGCACAGCGGTGCCACTACGGCCCCCACCCCCTGGAGCCGGGGGCCCAGCAACACCTTCCAAGGCCAC
TCGGTTTCCTCCTACGGATTCTGCCACCTTTCGGCGCAAGAGACCTGAAAGTGTTGGTAGCCTTGAAGCA
CCAGGCCCCTCTGTCATTGCAGCACCTCCCAGTGGGGGAGGAAACCTTCTGCAGACACTGGTTCTGCCTC
CGAGCAAGGAGGATCGGGAGGGTACACGAGTGCCCTCAGCCCCAGCCCCACCACTGGCTTATGGGGCTCC
CGCAGCCCCTCTGTGCCGCCCTGCTGCCACCATGGTCACCAATGTGGTACGGCCTGTCAGCAGCACTCCT
GTGCCCATTGCCTCTAAGCCCTTTCCCACCTCTGGTCGGGCTGAGGCATCTTCAAATGACATAGCAGGTG
CCAGGACTGAAATGGGCACAGGATCCCGGGTGCCTGGGGGCTCCCCAATGGGTGTCAGTTTAGTGTATTC
AGATAAGAAGTCAGCAGCAGCAGCCACCTCGCCAGCTCCACATTTGGTAGCTGGACCTTTATTGGGCACT
GTGGGGAAGGCACCTGCTACTGTCACCAACTTGCTGGTAGGCACCCCAGGCTATGGGGCTCCTGCATCGC
CTGCTGTTCAGTTTATTGCCCAGGGAGCCCCAGGCAGTGCAACCCCTGCAGGCTCAGGAGCAAGTACTGG
GAGTGGCCCCAATGGGCCAGTACCCCTGGGCATCCTGCAGCCAGGTGCCCTAGGCAAGGCTGGGGGAATC
ACACAGGTGCAGTACATCCTGCCCACACTGCCCCAGCAGCTTCAAGTGGCACCTGCCCCAGCACCAGCCC
CTGGGACCAAGGCAGCAGCTCCCAGTGGCCCTGCACCCACCACCAGCATCCGTTTCACCCTCCCTCCGGG
CACCTCGACCAACGGCAAGGTCCTGGCTGCCACTGCACCCACTGCTGGCATCCCTATCCTGCAGTCCGTA
CCCTCAGCCCCACCCCCTAAAGCCCAGTCAGTTTCTCCTGTCCAGGCCACACCTTCAGGTGGCTCAGCCC
AGCTGCTGCCTGGGAAGGTGCTAGTCCCCCTGGCTGCCCCTAGCATGTCAGTTCGAGGTGGAGGGGCTGG
TCAGCCACTGCCCCTGGTTAGCTCGCCTTTCTCAGTACCTGTCCAAAATGGTGCCCAACAACCTAGCAAG
ATTATCCAGCTGACTCCTGTGCCTGTGAGCACACCTAGTGGCCTGGTACCACCCCTGAGCCCAGCTACAA
TGCCGGGACCCACATCACAGCCTCAGAAGGTCCTGTTGCCCTCTTCCACAAGAATCACCTATGTACAGTC
AGCAGGTGGGCACACTCTGCCTCTAGGCACCAGTTCTGCATGCAGTCAGACTGGAACAGTGACCTCATAT
GGGCCCACCAGCTCTGTAGCTCTGGGCTTCACATCTTTGGGGCCCAGTGGTCCTGCCTTTGTACAGCCTC
TGCTCTCAGCAGGCCAAGCTCCTTTGCTGGCTCCTGGCCAGGTGGGCGTGTCACCTGTGCCTAGTCCCCA
GTTGCCTCCTGCCTGTACAGCCTCTGGAGGTCCTGTCATAACAGCATTTTACCCTGGCAGCCCTGCACCC
ACTTCAGCACCCCTGGGCCCACCTTCCCAAGCTCCGCCAAGCCTGGTCTACACTGTAGCCACCAGTACCA
CTCCACCTGCTGCTACCATTCTGCCCAAGGGCCCACCAGCCTCTGCCACTGCCACTCCAGCCCCTACTAG
TCCTTTCCCTAGCGCCACAGCAGGCTCCATGACCTACAGCTTAGTGGCTCCCAAAGCTCAGCGACCCAGC
CCAAAAGCTCCCCAGAAAGTAAAGGCAGCCATTGCCAGCATTCCTGTGGGGTCTTTTGAATCGGGTACTA
CTGGGCGGCCTGGATCTACACCCCGACAGTCTTCAGACTCTGGCGTAGCCAGAGAGCCTGCTGCCCCAGA
ATCAGAACTTGAGGGGCAGCCCACACCCCCAGCTCCCCCACCCCCCACAGAGACCTGGCCTCCCACTGCC
CGGAGCAGTCCCCCACCCCCCTTGCCTGCTGAGGAGCGACCTGGCACTAAAGGCCCTGAGACTGCCAGCA
AATTCCCCAGCTCATCTTCAGACTGGCGAGTTCCTGGGCTGGGCCTGGAGAGTCGTGGGGAGCCTCCTAC
CCCTCCCAGCCCAGCTCCAGCCACAGGCCCCAGTGGAAGCAGCAGTGGCAGCAGCGAGGGCAGTAGTGGG
AGGGCAGCTGGGGACACACCCGAGCGCAAGGAAGTCACTAGTTCTGGCAAGAAGATGAAGGTGCGGCCCC
CACCCCTGAAGAAGACCTTTGACTCTGTGGACAACAGGGTCCTGTCAGAAGTGGACTTTGAAGAGCGGTT
TGCTGAGCTGCCGGAGTTTAGACCAGAGGAGGTGCTGCCCTCACCCACCCTGCAGTCTCTGGCCACCTCG
CCTCGGGCTATCCTCGGCTCCTACCGAAAGAAGAGGAAGAATTCCACGGACCTAGACTCAGCACCTGAAG
ATCCCACCTCACCCAAGCGCAAGATGAGGAGACGTTCGAGCTGCAGCTCAGAGCCCAACACCCCCAAGAG
TGCCAAGTGCGAGGGGGACATCTTCACCTTTGACCGCACAGGTACTGAGACAGAGGATGTGCTCGGGGAG
CTGGAGTATGAGAAGGTGCCCTACTCATCACTGCGGCGCACCCTGGACCAACGGCGGGCCCTGGTCATGC
AGCTCTTCCAGGACCATGGCTTCTTCCCATCAGCCCAGGCCACAGCAGCCTTCCAGGCCCGCTACGCAGA
CATCTTCCCATCCAAGGTGTGTCTGCAATTAAAGATCCGAGAGGTCCGCCAGAAGATCATGCAGGCAGCC
ACTCCCACAGAGCAGCCCCCTGGGGCTGAAGCCCCCCTCCCTGGACCACCCCCTACTGGCATGGCTGCTA
CTCCTGTCCCCACTCCCAGCCCTGCTGGGGGCCCTGACCCCACCTCTCCAGGCTCGGACTCTGGCACTGC
CCAAGTTGCCCCGCCACTGCCTCCACCCCCAGAGCCTGGGCCTGGACAGCCTGGCTGGGAGGGGGCTCCC
CAGCCCTCACCACCTCCCTCTGGCCCTTCCACAGCTGCCACAGGCAGGTGAAGATCTCTCGAGGTACCGC
GGCCGCGGGGATCCAGACATGATAAGATACATTGATGAGTTTGGACAAACCACAACTAGAATGCAGTGAA
AAAAATGCTTTATTTGTGAAATTTGTGATGCTATTGCTTTATTTGTAACCATTATAAGCTGCAATAAACA
AGTTAACAACAACAATTGCATTCATTTTATGTTTCAGGTTCAGGGGGAGGTGTGGGAGGTTTTTTCGGAT
CCTCTAGAGTCGATCTGCAGGCATGCTAGCTTGGCGTAATCATGGTCATAGCTGTTTCCTGTGTGAAATT
GTTATCCGCTCACAATTCCACACAACATACGAGCCGGAAGCATAAAGTGTAAAGCCTGGGGTGCCTAATG
AGTGAGCTAACTCACATTAATTGCGTTGCGCTCACTGCCCGCTTTCCAGTCGGGAAACCTGTCGTGCCAG
CTGCATTAATGAATCGGCCAACGCGCGGGGAGAGGCGGTTTGCGTATTGGGCGCTCTTCCGCTTCCTCGC
TCACTGACTCGCTGCGCTCGGTCGTTCGGCTGCGGCGAGCGGTATCAGCTCACTCAAAGGCGGTAATACG
GTTATCCACAGAATCAGGGGATAACGCAGGAAAGAACATGTGAGCAAAAGGCCAGCAAAAGGCCAGGAAC
CGTAAAAAGGCCGCGTTGCTGGCGTTTTTCCATAGGCTCCGCCCCCCTGACGAGCATCACAAAAATCGAC
GCTCAAGTCAGAGGTGGCGAAACCCGACAGGACTATAAAGATACCAGGCGTTTCCCCCTGGAAGCTCCCT
CGTGCGCTCTCCTGTTCCGACCCTGCCGCTTACCGGATACCTGTCCGCCTTTCTCCCTTCGGGAAGCGTG
GCGCTTTCTCATAGCTCACGCTGTAGGTATCTCAGTTCGGTGTAGGTCGTTCGCTCCAAGCTGGGCTGTG
TGCACGAACCCCCCGTTCAGCCCGACCGCTGCGCCTTATCCGGTAACTATCGTCTTGAGTCCAACCCGGT
AAGACACGACTTATCGCCACTGGCAGCAGCCACTGGTAACAGGATTAGCAGAGCGAGGTATGTAGGCGGT
GCTACAGAGTTCTTGAAGTGGTGGCCTAACTACGGCTACACTAGAAGGACAGTATTTGGTATCTGCGCTC
TGCTGAAGCCAGTTACCTTCGGAAAAAGAGTTGGTAGCTCTTGATCCGGCAAACAAACCACCGCTGGTAG
CGGTGGTTTTTTTGTTTGCAAGCAGCAGATTACGCGCAGAAAAAAAGGATCTCAAGAAGATCCTTTGATC
TTTTCTACGGGGTCTGACGCTCAGTGGAACGAAAACTCACGTTAAGGGATTTTGGTCATGAGATTATCAA
AAAGGATCTTCACCTAGATCCTTTTAAATTAAAAATGAAGTTTTAAATCAATCTAAAGTATATATGAGTA
AACTTGGTCTGACAGTTACCAATGCTTAATCAGTGAGGCACCTATCTCAGCGATCTGTCTATTTCGTTCA
TCCATAGTTGCCTGACTCCCCGTCGTGTAGATAACTACGATACGGGAGGGCTTACCATCTGGCCCCAGTG
CTGCAATGATACCGCGAGACCCACGCTCACCGGCTCCAGATTTATCAGCAATAAACCAGCCAGCCGGAAG
GGCCGAGCGCAGAAGTGGTCCTGCAACTTTATCCGCCTCCATCCAGTCTATTAATTGTTGCCGGGAAGCT
AGAGTAAGTAGTTCGCCAGTTAATAGTTTGCGCAACGTTGTTGCCATTGCTACAGGCATCGTGGTGTCAC
GCTCGTCGTTTGGTATGGCTTCATTCAGCTCCGGTTCCCAACGATCAAGGCGAGTTACATGATCCCCCAT
GTTGTGCAAAAAAGCGGTTAGCTCCTTCGGTCCTCCGATCGTTGTCAGAAGTAAGTTGGCCGCAGTGTTA
TCACTCATGGTTATGGCAGCACTGCATAATTCTCTTACTGTCATGCCATCCGTAAGATGCTTTTCTGTGA
CTGGTGAGTACTCAACCAAGTCATTCTGAGAATAGTGTATGCGGCGACCGAGTTGCTCTTGCCCGGCGTC
AATACGGGATAATACCGCGCCACATAGCAGAACTTTAAAAGTGCTCATCATTGGAAAACGTTCTTCGGGG
CGAAAACTCTCAAGGATCTTACCGCTGTTGAGATCCAGTTCGATGTAACCCACTCGTGCACCCAACTGAT
CTTCAGCATCTTTTACTTTCACCAGCGTTTCTGGGTGAGCAAAAACAGGAAGGCAAAATGCCGCAAAAAA
GGGAATAAGGGCGACACGGAAATGTTGAATACTCATACTCTTCCTTTTTCAATATTATTGAAGCATTTAT
CAGGGTTATTGTCTCATGAGCGGATACATATTTGAATGTATTTAGAAAAATAAACAAATAGGGGTTCCGC
GCACATTTCCCCGAAAAGTGCCACCTGACGTCTAAGAAACCATTATTATCATGACATTAACCTATAAAAA
TAGGCGTATCACGAGGCCCTTTCGTCTCGCGCGTTTCGGTGATGACGGTGAAAACCTCTGACACATGCAG
CTCCCGGAGACGGTCACAGCTTGTCTGTAAGCGGATGCCGGGAGCAGACAAGCCCGTCAGGGCGCGTCAG
CGGGTGTTGGCGGGTGTCGGGGCTGGCTTAACTATGCGGCATCAGAGCAGATTGTACTGAGAGTGCACCA
TATGCGGTGTGAAATACCGCACAGATGCGTAAGGAGAAAATACCGCATCAGGCGCCATTCGCCATTCAGG
CTGCGCAACTGTTGGGAAGGGCGATCGGTGCGGGCCTCTTCGCTATTACGCCAGCTGGCGAAAGGGGGAT
GTGCTGCAAGGCGATTAAGTTGGGTAACGCCAGGGTTTTCCCAGTCACGACGTTGTAAAACGACGGCCAG
T
