>Addgene plasmid #48186 | Myc-CICf_W37A | addgene partial sequence | sequence record 72137 | LNCX 5'-AGCTCGTTTAGTGAACCGTCAGATC-3'
CATAGAAGACACCGGGACCGATCCAGCCTCCGGACTCTAGAGGATCCGGTACTAGAGGAACTGAAAAACC
AGAAAGTTAACTGGTAAGTTTAGTCTTTTTGTCTTTTATTTCAGGTCCCGGATCCGGTGGTGGTGCAAAT
CAAAGAACTGCTCCTCAGTGGATGTTGCCTTTACTTCTAGGCCTGTACGGAAGTGTTACTTCTGCTCTAA
AAGCTGCGGAATTGTACCCGCGGGCCCACCATGGCATCAATGCAGAAGCTGATCTCAGAGGAGGACCTGC
TTATGGCCATGGAGGCCCGAATTCGGTCGACCATGTACTCGGCCCACAGGCCCCTGATACCCGCGTCTGG
CGCGGCCTCTCGTGGCCTCGGCATGTTCGTGTGGACAAATGTCGAACCTCGTTCTGTGGCTGTGTTCCCC
GCGCACTCCTTAGTCCCCTTCCTGGCACCCAGCCAGCCCGACCCCTCTGTGCAGCCTAGTGAGGCCCAGC
AACCTGCCAGCCACCCTGTGGCCTCCAACCAGAGCAAAGAACCTGCTGAGTCTGCTGCTGTTGCTCATGA
GCAGCCACCAGGAGGGACGGGGGGTGCTGACCCTGGACGGCCCCCTGGAGCAGTGTGCCCTGAGAGCCCA
GGGCCTGGACCTCCACTTACTTTGGGTGGTGTGGATCCTGGTAAAAGTCTCCCCCCCACCACTGAGGAGG
AGGCTCCTGGCCCTCCAGGAGAGCCCCGGCTGGACAGTGAGACCGAGAGTGATCATGATGATGCCTTCCT
CTCCATCATGTCTCCTGAGATTCAGTTGCCTCTGCCACCTGGAAAGCGCCGCACCCAGTCTCTG
